>Addgene plasmid | pGBW-m4133279 | analyzer sequence | sequence record 295855
CACCATGAGTCAAGCGTGGCAACCGGGTGTTGCTATGCCTAATCTTTACAAAATGCAAAGAATGCTATTA
GAAAAGTGTGACCTTCAAAATTATGGTGATAGTGCAACATTACCTAAAGGCATAATGATGAATGTCGCAA
AATATACTCAACTGTGTCAATATTTAAACACATTAACATTAGCTGTACCCTATAATATGAGAGTTATACA
TTTTGGTGCTGGTTCTGATAAAGGAGTTGCACCAGGTACAGCTGTTTTAAGACAGTGGTTGCCTACGGGT
ACGCTGCTTGTCGATTCAGATCTTAATGACTTTGTCTCTGATGCAGATTCAACTTTGATTGGTGATTGTG
CAACTGTACATACAGCTAATAAATGGGATCTCATTATTAGTGATATGTACGACCCTAAGACTAAAAATGT
TACAAAAGAAAATGACTCTAAAGAGGGTTTTTTCACTTACATTTGTGGGTTTATACAACAAAAGCTAGCT
CTTGGAGGTTCCGTGGCTATAAAGATAACAGAACATTCTTGGAATGCTGATCTTTATAAGCTCATGGGAC
ACTTCGCATGGTGGACAGCCTTTGTTACTAATGTGAATGCGTCATCATCTGAAGCATTTTTAATTGGATG
TAATTATCTTGGCAAACCACGCGAACAAATAGATGGTTATGTCATGCATGCAAATTACATATTTTGGAGG
AATACAAATCCAATTCAGTTGTCTTCCTATTCTTTATTTGACATGAGTAAATTTCCCCTTAAATTAAGGG
GTACTGCTGTTATGTCTTTAAAAGAAGGTCAAATCAATGATATGATTTTATCTCTTCTTAGTAAAGGTAG
ACTTATAATTAGAGAAAACAACAGAGTTGTTATTTCTAGTGATGTTCTTGTTAACGAAAACCTTTACTTT
CAGTCGGGACGGCGAATCCCGGGGCTGATAAATCCCTGGAAAAGGAGATGGAAGAAGAACTTTATTGCAG
TGTCTGCGGCTAACCGGTTCAAAAAGATCAGTTCAAGCGGCGCCCTAGATTACGACATTCCTACGACCGC
CTCCGAGAATCTCTATTTCCAGGGTGAATTTGGCTTGGCACAACATGACGAGGCCGTCGATAACAAGTTT
AATAAAGAACAGCAGAACGCTTTCTATGAGATCCTTCACTTACCAAATCTGAACGAAGAGCAACGCAACG
CTTTCATTCAGAGCCTGAAAGACGATCCCTCGCAGTCTGCAAATCTCCTGGCCGAAGCCAAGAAGCTGAA
TGACGCACAGGCTCCAAAAGTTGATAACAAGTTTAACAAGGAGCAGCAGAATGCTTTCTACGAGATATTG
CACCTTCCTAATCTGAATGAGGAACAAAGAAATGCATTTATCCAGTCCCTAAAAGACGATCCATCACAGA
GTGCCAACCTGCTTGCGGAAGCCAAAAAGCTCAATGATGCCCAGGCCCCGAAAGTAGACGCGAACCATCA
ATAAGGATCCGCAGGCCTCTGCTAGCTTGACTGACTGAGATACAGCGTACCTTCAGCTCACAGACATGAT
AAGATACATTGATGAGTTTGGACAAACCACAACTAGAATGCAGTGAAAAAAATGCTTTATTTGTGAAATT
TGTGATGCTATTGCTTTATTTGTAACCATTATAAGCTGCAATAAACAAGTTAACAACAACAATTGCATTC
ATTTTATGTTTCAGGTTCAGGGGGAGGTGTGGGAGGTTTTTTAAAGCAAGTAAAACCTCTACAAATGTGG
TATTGGCCCATCTCTATCGGTATCGTAGCATAACCCCTTGGGGCCTCTAAACGGGTCTTGAGGGGTTTTT
TGTGCCCCTCGGGCCGGATTGCTATCTACCGGCATTGGCGCAGAAAAAAATGCCTGATGCGACGCTGCGC
GTCTTATACTCCCACATATGCCAGATTCAGCAACGGATACGGCTTCCCCAACTTGCCCACTTCCATACGT
GTCCTCCTTACCAGAAATTTATCCTTAAGGTCGTCAGCTATCCTGCAGGCGATCTCTCGATTTCGATCAA
GACATTCCTTTAATGGTCTTTTCTGGACACCACTAGGGGTCAGAAGTAGTTCATCAAACTTTCTTCCCTC
CCTAATCTCATTGGTTACCTTGGGCTATCGAAACTTAATTAACCAGTCAAGTCAGCTACTTGGCGAGATC
GACTTGTCTGGGTTTCGACTACGCTCAGAATTGCGTCAGTCAAGTTCGATCTGGTCCTTGCTATTGCACC
CGTTCTCCGATTACGAGTTTCATTTAAATCATGTGAGCAAAAGGCCAGCAAAAGGCCAGGAACCGTAAAA
AGGCCGCGTTGCTGGCGTTTTTCCATAGGCTCCGCCCCCCTGACGAGCATCACAAAAATCGACGCTCAAG
TCAGAGGTGGCGAAACCCGACAGGACTATAAAGATACCAGGCGTTTCCCCCTGGAAGCTCCCTCGTGCGC
TCTCCTGTTCCGACCCTGCCGCTTACCGGATACCTGTCCGCCTTTCTCCCTTCGGGAAGCGTGGCGCTTT
CTCATAGCTCACGCTGTAGGTATCTCAGTTCGGTGTAGGTCGTTCGCTCCAAGCTGGGCTGTGTGCACGA
ACCCCCCGTTCAGCCCGACCGCTGCGCCTTATCCGGTAACTATCGTCTTGAGTCCAACCCGGTAAGACAC
GACTTATCGCCACTGGCAGCAGCCACTGGTAACAGGATTAGCAGAGCGAGGTATGTAGGCGGTGCTACAG
AGTTCTTGAAGTGGTGGCCTAACTACGGCTACACTAGAAGAACAGTATTTGGTATCTGCGCTCTGCTGAA
GCCAGTTACCTTCGGAAAAAGAGTTGGTAGCTCTTGATCCGGCAAACAAACCACCGCTGGTAGCGGTGGT
TTTTTTGTTTGCAAGCAGCAGATTACGCGCAGAAAAAAAGGATCTCAAGAAGATCCTTTGATCTTTTCTA
CGGGGTCTGACGCTCAGTGGAACGAAAACTCACGTTAAGGGATTTTGGTCATGAGATTATCAAAAAGGAT
CTTCACCTAGATCCTTTTAAATTAAAAATGAAGTTTTAAATCAATCTAAAGTATATATGAGTAAACTTGG
TCTGACAGTTACCAATGCTTAATCAGTGAGGCACCTATCTCAGCGATCTGTCTATTTCGTTCATCCATAG
TTGCATTTAAATTTCCGAACTCTCCAAGGCCCTCGTCGGAAAATCTTCAAACCTTTCGTCCGATCCATCT
TGCAGGCTACCTCTCGAACGAACTATCGCAAGTCTCTTGGCCGGCCTTGCGCCTTGGCTATTGCTTGGCA
GCGCCTATCGCCAGGTATTACTCCAATCCCGAATATCCGAGATCGGGATCACCCGAGAGAAGTTCAACCT
ACATCCTCAATCCCGATCTATCCGAGATCCGAGGAATATCGAAATCGGGGCGCGCCTGGCCTCCGCGCCG
GGTTTTGGCGCCTCCCGCGGGCGCCCCCCTCGTCACGGCGAGCGCTGCCACGTCAGACGAAGGGCGCAGG
AGCGTCCTGATCCTTCCGCCCGGACGCTCAGGACAGCGGCCCGCTGCTCATAAGACTCGGCCTTAGAACC
CCAGTATCAGCAGAAGGACATTTTAGGACGGGACTTGGGTGACTCTAGGGCACTGGTTTTCTTTCCAGAG
AGCGGAACAGGCGAGGAAAAGTAGTCCCTTCTCGGCGATTCTGCGGAGGGATCTCCGTGGGGCGGTGAAC
GCCGATGATTATATAAGGACGCGCCGGGTGTGGCACAGCTAGTTCCGTCGCAGCCGGGATTTGGGTCGCG
GTTCTTGTTTGTGGATCGCTGTGATCGTCACTTGGTGAGTAGCGGGCTGCTGGGCTGGCCGGGGCTTTCG
TGGCCGCCGGGCCGCTCGGTGGGACGGAAGCGTGTGGAGAGACCGCCAAGGGCTGTAGTCTGGGTCCGCG
AGCAAGGTTGCCCTGAACTGGGGGTTGGGGGGAGCGCAGCAAAATGGCGGCTGTTCCCGAGTCTTGAATG
GAAGACGCTTGTGAGGCGGGCTGTGAGGTCGTTGAAACAAGGTGGGGGGCATGGTGGGCGGCAAGAACCC
AAGGTCTTGAGCCCTTCGCTAATGCGGGAAAGCTCTTATTCGGGTGAGATGGGCTGGGCACCATCTGGGG
ACCCTGACGTGAAGTTTGTCACTGACTGGAGAACTCGGTTTGTCGTCTGTTGCGGGGGCGGCAGTTATGG
CGGTGCCGTTGGGCAGTGCACCCGTACCTTTGGGAGCGCGCGCCCTCGTCGTGTCGTGACGTCACCCGTT
CTGTTGGCTTATAATGCAGGGTGGGGCCACCTGCCGGTAGGTGTGCGGTAGGCTTTTCTCCGTCGCAGGA
CGCAGGGTTCGGGCCTAGGGTAGGCTCTCCTGAATCGACAGGCGCCGGACCTCTGGTGAGGGGAGGGATA
AGTGAGGCGTCAGTTTCTTTGGTCGGTTTTATGTACCTATCTTCTTAAGTAGCTGAAGCTCCGGTTTTGA
ACTATGCGCTCGGGGTTGGCGAGTGTGTTTTGTGAAGTTTTTTAGGCACCTTTTGAAATGTAATCATTTG
GGTCAATATGTAATTTTCAGTGTTAGACTTGTAAATTGTCCGCTAAATTCTGGCCGTTTTTGGCTTTTTT
GTTAGACAACATGGGTAAAAAGCCTGAACTCACCGCGACGTCTGTCGAGAAGTTTCTGATCGAAAAGTTC
GACAGCGTCTCCGACCTGATGCAGCTCTCGGAGGGCGAAGAATCTCGTGCTTTCAGCTTCGATGTAGGAG
GGCGTGGATATGTCCTGCGGGTAAATAGCTGCGCCGATGGTTTCTACAAAGATCGTTATGTTTATCGGCA
CTTTGCATCCGCCGCGCTCCCGATTCCGGAAGTGCTTGACATTGGGGAGTTCAGCGAGAGCCTGACCTAT
TGCATCTCCCGCCGTGCACAGGGTGTCACGTTGCAAGACCTGCCTGAAACCGAACTGCCCGCTGTTCTGC
AGCCGGTCGCGGAGGCAATGGATGCCATCGCTGCCGCCGATCTTAGCCAGACGAGCGGGTTCGGCCCATT
CGGACCGCAAGGAATCGGTCAATACACTACATGGCGTGATTTCATATGCGCGATTGCTGATCCCCATGTG
TATCACTGGCAAACTGTGATGGACGACACCGTCAGTGCGTCCGTCGCGCAGGCTCTCGATGAGCTGATGC
TTTGGGCCGAGGACTGCCCCGAAGTCCGGCACCTCGTGCACGCGGATTTCGGCTCCAACAATGTCCTGAC
GGACAATGGCCGCATAACAGCGGTCATTGACTGGAGCGAGGCGATGTTCGGGGATTCCCAATACGAGGTC
GCCAACATCTTCTTCTGGAGGCCGTGGTTGGCTTGTATGGAGCAGCAGACGCGCTACTTCGAGCGGAGGC
ATCCGGAGCTTGCAGGATCGCCCCGGCTCCGGGCGTATATGCTCCGCATTGGTCTTGACCAACTCTATCA
GAGCTTGGTTGACGGCAATTTCGATGATGCAGCTTGGGCGCAGGGTCGATGCGACGCAATCGTCCGATCC
GGAGCCGGGACTGTCGGGCGTACACAAATCGCCCGCAGAAGCGCCGCCGTCTGGACCGATGGCTGTGTAG
AAGTACTCGCCGATAGTGGAAACCGACGCCCCAGCACTCGTCCGAGGGCAAAGGAATAAGCTAGTATGTA
AGCCTAGTCTTAGATAATAAAATCGCTATCCATCGAAGATGGATGTGTGTTGGTTTTTTGTGTGTGTAAC
GCTAGGCGCGCCTGGTGTACCGAGAACGATCCTCTCAGTGCGAGTCTCGACGATCCATATCGTTGCTTGG
CAGTCAGCCAGTCGGAATCCAGCTTGGGACCCAGGAAGTCCAATCGTCAGATATTGTACTCAAGCCTGGT
CACGGCAGCGTACCGATCTGTTTAAACCTAGATATTGATAGTCTGATCGGTCAACGTATAATCGAGTCCT
AGCTTTTGCAAACATCTATCAAGAGACAGGATCAGCAGGAGGCTTTCGCATGAGTATTCAACATTTCCGT
GTCGCCCTTATTCCCTTTTTTGCGGCATTTTGCCTTCCTGTTTTTGCTCACCCAGAAACGCTGGTGAAAG
TAAAAGATGCTGAAGATCAGTTGGGTGCGCGAGTGGGTTACATCGAACTGGATCTCAACAGCGGTAAGAT
CCTTGAGAGTTTTCGCCCCGAAGAACGCTTTCCAATGATGAGCACTTTTAAAGTTCTGCTATGTGGCGCG
GTATTATCCCGTATTGACGCCGGGCAAGAGCAACTCGGTCGCCGCATACACTATTCTCAGAATGACTTGG
TTGAGTATTCACCAGTCACAGAAAAGCATCTTACGGATGGCATGACAGTAAGAGAATTATGCAGTGCTGC
CATAACCATGAGTGATAACACTGCGGCCAACTTACTTCTGACAACGATTGGAGGACCGAAGGAGCTAACC
GCTTTTTTGCACAACATGGGGGATCATGTAACTCGCCTTGATCGTTGGGAACCGGAGCTGAATGAAGCCA
TACCAAACGACGAGCGTGACACCACGATGCCTGTAGCAATGGCAACAACCTTGCGTAAACTATTAACTGG
CGAACTACTTACTCTAGCTTCCCGGCAACAGTTGATAGACTGGATGGAGGCGGATAAAGTTGCAGGACCA
CTTCTGCGCTCGGCCCTTCCGGCTGGCTGGTTTATTGCTGATAAATCTGGAGCCGGTGAGCGTGGGTCTC
GCGGTATCATTGCAGCACTGGGGCCAGATGGTAAGCCCTCCCGTATCGTAGTTATCTACACGACGGGGAG
TCAGGCAACTATGGATGAACGAAATAGACAGATCGCTGAGATAGGTGCCTCACTGATTAAGCATTGGTAA
CCGATTCTAGGTGCATTGGCGCAGAAAAAAATGCCTGATGCGACGCTGCGCGTCTTATACTCCCACATAT
GCCAGATTCAGCAACGGATACGGCTTCCCCAACTTGCCCACTTCCATACGTGTCCTCCTTACCAGAAATT
TATCCTTAAGATCGTTTAAACTCGACTCTGGCTCTATCGAATCTCCGTCGTTTCGAGCTTACGCGAACAG
CCGTGGCGCTCATTTGCTCGTCGGGCATCGAATCTCGTCAGCTATCGTCAGCTTACCTTTTTGGCAGCGA
TCGCGGCTCCCGACATCTTGGACCATTAGCTCCACAGGTATCTTCTTCCCTCTAGTGGTCATAACAGCAG
CTTCAGCTACCTCTCAATTCAAAAAACCCCTCAAGACCCGTTTAGAGGCCCCAAGGGGTTATGCTATCAA
TCGTTGCGTTACACACACAAAAAACCAACACACATCCATCTTCGATGGATAGCGATTTTATTATCTAACT
GCTGATCGAGTGTAGCCAGATCTAGTAATCAATTACGGGGTCATTAGTTCATAGCCCATATATGGAGTTC
CGCGTTACATAACTTACGGTAAATGGCCCGCCTGGCTGACCGCCCAACGACCCCCGCCCATTGACGTCAA
TAATGACGTATGTTCCCATAGTAACGCCAATAGGGACTTTCCATTGACGTCAATGGGTGGAGTATTTACG
GTAAACTGCCCACTTGGCAGTACATCAAGTGTATCATATGCCAAGTACGCCCCCTATTGACGTCAATGAC
GGTAAATGGCCCGCCTGGCATTATGCCCAGTACATGACCTTATGGGACTTTCCTACTTGGCAGTACATCT
ACGTATTAGTCATCGCTATTACCATGCTGATGCGGTTTTGGCAGTACATCAATGGGCGTGGATAGCGGTT
TGACTCACGGGGATTTCCAAGTCTCCACCCCATTGACGTCAATGGGAGTTTGTTTTGGCACCAAAATCAA
CGGGACTTTCCAAAATGTCGTAACAACTCCGCCCCATTGACGCAAATGGGCGGTAGGCGTGTACGGTGGG
AGGTCTATATAAGCAGAGCTGGTTTAGTGAACCGTCAGATCAGATCTTTGTCGATCCTACCATCCACTCG
ACACACCCGCCAGCGGCCGC
Features (pLannotate 1.2.2; 21 found; start..end, strand, type, name):
    950..1027    +  CDS            MYLK2 (fragment): MYLK2_HUMAN - Experimental evidence at protein level: Swiss-Prot protein existence level 1. Implicated in the level of global muscle contraction and cardiac function. Phosphorylates a specific serine in the N-terminus of a myosin light chain. From Homo sapiens (Human).
   1109..1459    +  CDS            spa (fragment): SPA_STAAU - Experimental evidence at protein level: Swiss-Prot protein existence level 1. Plays a role in the inhibition of the host innate and adaptive immune responses. Possesses five immunoglobulin-binding domains that capture both the fragment crystallizable region (Fc region) and the Fab region (part of Ig that identifies antigen) of immunoglobulins (By similarity). In turn, Staphylococcus aureus is protected from phagocytic killing via inhibition of Ig Fc region. In addition, the host elicited B-cell response is prevented due to a decrease of antibody-secreting cell proliferation that en
   1540..1661    -  polyA_signal   SV40 poly(A) signal: SV40 polyadenylation signal
   1684..1753    -  CDS            large T antigen (fragment): large T antigen from SV40 (simian virus 40)
   1776..1822    +  terminator     T7 terminator: transcription terminator for bacteriophage T7 RNA polymerase
   1852..1988    +  terminator     rrnG terminator: transcription terminator from the E. coli ribosomal RNA rrnG operon (Albrechtsen et al., 1991)
   2033..2104    +  misc_feature   3' β-globin insulator: insulator downstream of the human β-globin locus (Farrell et al., 2002)
   2330..2918    -  rep_origin     ori: high-copy-number ColE1/pMB1/pBR322/pUC origin of replication
   3090..3154    -  CDS            bla(M) (fragment): β-lactamase lacking the signal sequence; bla(M); allows cytosolic expression of β-lactamase
   3418..4627    +  promoter       UbC promoter: human ubiquitin C promoter
   4637..5658    +  CDS            HygR (fragment): hygromycin B phosphotransferase confers resistance to hygromycin
   5686..5734    +  polyA_signal   poly(A) signal: synthetic polyadenylation signal
   6000..6860    +  CDS            AmpR: β-lactamase; bla; confers resistance to ampicillin, carbenicillin, and related antibiotics
   6873..7009    +  terminator     rrnG terminator: transcription terminator from the E. coli ribosomal RNA rrnG operon (Albrechtsen et al., 1991)
   7154..7225    +  misc_feature   5' β-globin insulator: insulator upstream of the human β-globin locus (Farrell et al., 2002)
   7230..7276    -  terminator     T7 terminator: transcription terminator for bacteriophage T7 RNA polymerase
   7294..7342    -  polyA_signal   poly(A) signal: synthetic polyadenylation signal
   7423..7726    +  enhancer       CMV enhancer: human cytomegalovirus immediate early enhancer
   7799..7816    -  promoter       CMV promoter (fragment): human cytomegalovirus (CMV) immediate early promoter
   7879..7930    +  promoter       CMVd2 promoter: truncated human cytomegalovirus (CMV) immediate early promoter that yields moderately reduced expression relative to the full-length promoter
   7957..892     +  CDS            rep (fragment) (across the origin): R1AB_IBVK - Protein inferred from homology: Swiss-Prot protein existence level 3. NendoU is a Mn(2+)-dependent, uridylate-specific enzyme, which leaves 2'-3'-cyclic phosphates 5' to the cleaved bond. From Avian infectious bronchitis virus (strain KB8523) (IBV).
